Addgene plasmid #99935: pcDNA3-HA-REDD1 N153-165 (#434)
Purpose: mammalian expression
Depositing lab: James Brugarolas. Depositing organization: University of Texas Southwestern Medical Center. Publication: Structural analysis and functional implications of the negative mTORC1 regulator REDD1. Vega-Rubin-de-Celis S, Abdallah Z, Kinch L, Grishin NV, Brugarolas J, Zhang X. Biochemistry. 2010 Mar 23;49(11):2491-501. doi: 10.1021/bi902135e. PubMed 20166753.
Backbone
  Vector backbone: pcDNA3.1
  Backbone manufacturer: Invitrogen
  Vector type: Mammalian Expression
Growth in bacteria
  Bacterial resistance: Ampicillin, 100 μg/mL
  Growth temperature: 37°C
  Growth strain: DH5alpha
  Copy number: Unknown
Gene/Insert
  Gene/Insert name: REDD1
  Species: H. sapiens (human)
  Mutation: delAA153-165insNAAIRS linker
  Entrez Gene: DDIT4 (a.k.a. Dig2, REDD-1, REDD1)
  Tag / fusion protein: HA (C terminal on insert)
  Cloning method: Restriction Enzyme; 5′ cloning site Unknown (unknown if destroyed); 3′ cloning site Unknown (unknown if destroyed)
Terms and licenses: Academic/Nonprofit Terms; Industry Terms: Not Available to Industry
How to cite: pcDNA3-HA-REDD1 N153-165 (#434) was a gift from James Brugarolas (Addgene plasmid # 99935 ; http://n2t.net/addgene:99935 ; RRID:Addgene_99935)
