[The description below was written by a language model from this plasmid's Addgene catalogue record and pLannotate feature annotations shown in this document.]
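Description:
pcDNA3-HA-REDD1 N153-165 is a mammalian expression plasmid built on the Invitrogen pcDNA3.1 backbone (about 6.1 kb in the sequenced record) that encodes a mutant form of human REDD1, the product of the DDIT4 gene. REDD1 is a stress-responsive negative regulator of mTORC1 that acts through a pathway involving the TSC1-TSC2 complex and RHEB. In this variant, residues 153 to 165 are deleted and replaced with a short NAAIRS linker, a substitution commonly used to probe the contribution of a defined segment while keeping the polypeptide continuous. The open reading frame is driven by the human cytomegalovirus immediate early enhancer and promoter and terminated by the bovine growth hormone polyadenylation signal. An HA epitope is fused at the C terminus; the feature table shows it directly after the DDIT4 coding sequence as a short match to a 3xHA tag, consistent with a single HA copy. T7 and SP6 promoters flank the insert and can serve for in vitro transcription or as sequencing primer sites. The cloning sites are not recorded.

The plasmid is propagated in E. coli through a high-copy ColE1/pUC-type origin with ampicillin selection from the β-lactamase gene, and it also carries an f1 origin for single-stranded DNA production. A separate SV40 early promoter drives the neomycin phosphotransferase gene, followed by an SV40 polyadenylation signal, which allows G418 selection of stably transfected mammalian cells. Short annotated fragments (HIV-1 LTR, ble, lacI, bom) appear to be backbone remnants or partial matches rather than functional elements. The construct belongs to a structure-function study of REDD1 and is suited to testing how this region affects mTORC1 inhibition, with the HA tag allowing detection or immunoprecipitation.
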