Features (pLannotate 1.2.2; 22 found; start..end, strand, type, name):
      1..380     +  enhancer       CMV enhancer: human cytomegalovirus immediate early enhancer
    381..584     +  promoter       CMV promoter: human cytomegalovirus (CMV) immediate early promoter
    580..613     +  LTR            5' LTR (truncated) (fragment): truncated 5' long terminal repeat (LTR) from HIV-1
    629..647     +  promoter       T7 promoter: promoter for bacteriophage T7 RNA polymerase
    685..1359    +  CDS            DDIT4: DDIT4_HUMAN - Also known as REDD1, RTP801. Experimental evidence at protein level: Swiss-Prot protein existence level 1. Regulates cell growth, proliferation and survival via inhibition of the activity of the mammalian target of rapamycin complex 1 (mTORC1). Inhibition of mTORC1 is mediated by a pathway that involves DDIT4/REDD1, AKT1, the TSC1-TSC2 complex and the GTPase RHEB. Plays an important role in responses to cellular energy levels and cellular stress, including responses to hypoxia and DNA damage. Regulates p53/TP53-mediated apoptosis in response to DNA damage via its effect on mTORC1
   1360..1387    +  CDS            3xHA (fragment): three tandem HA epitope tags
   1450..1468    -  promoter       SP6 promoter: promoter for bacteriophage SP6 RNA polymerase
   1494..1718    +  polyA_signal   bGH poly(A) signal: bovine growth hormone polyadenylation signal
   1722..1743    +  promoter       SV40 promoter (fragment): SV40 enhancer and early promoter
   1764..2192    +  rep_origin     f1 ori (sequence partly withheld): f1 bacteriophage origin of replication; arrow indicates direction of (+) strand synthesis
   2206..2535    +  promoter       SV40 promoter: SV40 enhancer and early promoter
   2602..3393    +  CDS            neo: KKA2_KLEPN - Also known as kan, nptII. Experimental evidence at protein level: Swiss-Prot protein existence level 1. Resistance to kanamycin, neomycin, paromomycin, ribostamycin, butirosin and gentamicin B. From Klebsiella pneumoniae.
   3417..3575    +  CDS            ble (fragment): BLE_KLEPN - Experimental evidence at protein level: Swiss-Prot protein existence level 1. Binding protein with a strong affinity to the bleomycin family of antibiotics. Binds to CL990; an antimitotic-antibiotic compound. From Klebsiella pneumoniae.
   3570..3691    +  polyA_signal   SV40 poly(A) signal: SV40 polyadenylation signal
   3764..3780    -  protein_bind   lac operator: The lac repressor binds to the lac operator to inhibit transcription in E. coli. This inhibition can be relieved by adding lactose or isopropyl-β-D-thiogalactopyranoside (IPTG). lac repressor encoded by lacI
   3788..3818    -  promoter       lac promoter: promoter for the E. coli lac operon
   3833..3854    -  protein_bind   CAP binding site: CAP binding activates transcription in the presence of cAMP. E. coli catabolite activator protein
   3867..3959    -  CDS            lacI (fragment): lac repressor; lacI; The lac repressor binds to the lac operator to inhibit transcription in E. coli. This inhibition can be relieved by adding lactose or isopropyl-β-D-thiogalactopyranoside (IPTG).
   4142..4730    -  rep_origin     ori: high-copy-number ColE1/pMB1/pBR322/pUC origin of replication
   4901..5761    -  CDS            AmpR: β-lactamase; bla; confers resistance to ampicillin, carbenicillin, and related antibiotics
   5762..5866    -  promoter       AmpR promoter: bla
   5925..5977    -  misc_feature   bom (fragment): basis of mobility region from pBR322
>Addgene plasmid #99935 | pcDNA3-HA-REDD1 N153-165 (#434) | addgene full sequence | sequence record 197999 | Addgene NGS Result
GACATTGATTATTGACTAGTTATTAATAGTAATCAATTACGGGGTCATTAGTTCATAGCCCATATATGGA
GTTCCGCGTTACATAACTTACGGTAAATGGCCCGCCTGGCTGACCGCCCAACGACCCCCGCCCATTGACG
TCAATAATGACGTATGTTCCCATAGTAACGCCAATAGGGACTTTCCATTGACGTCAATGGGTGGAGTATT
TACGGTAAACTGCCCACTTGGCAGTACATCAAGTGTATCATATGCCAAGTACGCCCCCTATTGACGTCAA
TGACGGTAAATGGCCCGCCTGGCATTATGCCCAGTACATGACCTTATGGGACTTTCCTACTTGGCAGTAC
ATCTACGTATTAGTCATCGCTATTACCATGGTGATGCGGTTTTGGCAGTACATCAATGGGCGTGGATAGC
GGTTTGACTCACGGGGATTTCCAAGTCTCCACCCCATTGACGTCAATGGGAGTTTGTTTTGGCACCAAAA
TCAACGGGACTTTCCAAAATGTCGTAACAACTCCGCCCCATTGACGCAAATGGGCGGTAGGCGTGTACGG
TGGGAGGTCTATATAAGCAGAGCTCTCTGGCTAACTAGAGAACCCACTGCTTACTGGCTTATCGAAATTA
ATACGACTCACTATAGGGAGACCCAAGCTTGGTACCGAGCTCGGATCCGCCACCATGCCTAGCCTTTGGG
ACCGCTTCTCGTCGTCGTCCACCTCCTCTTCGCCCTCGTCCTTGCCCCGAACTCCCACCCCAGATCGGCC
GCCGCGCTCAGCCTGGGGGTCGGCGACCCGGGAGGAGGGGTTTGACCGCTCCACGAGCCTGGAGAGCTCG
GACTGCGAGTCCCTGGACAGCAGCAACAGTGGCTTCGGGCCGGAGGAAGACACGGCTTACCTGGATGGGG
TGTCGTTGCCCGACTTTGAGCTGCTCAGTGACCCTGAGGATGAACACTTGTGTGCCAACCTGATGCAGCT
GCTGCAGGAGAGCCTGGCCCAGGCGCGGCTGGGCTCTCGACGCCCTGCGCGCCTGCTGATGCCTAGCCAG
TTGGTAAGCCAGGTGGGCAAAGAACTACTGCGCCTGGCCTACAGCGAGCCGTGCGGCCTGCGGGGGGCGC
TGCTGGACGTCTGCGTGGAGAATGCTGCTATACGATCGGACCCCAGCCTGGTGCCCACCTTCCAGCTGAC
CCTCGTGCTGCGCCTGGACTCACGACTCTGGCCCAAGATCCAGGGGCTGTTTAGCTCCGCCAACTCTCCC
TTCCTCCCTGGCTTCAGCCAGTCCCTGACGCTGAGCACTGGCTTCCGAGTCATCAAGAAGAAGCTGTACA
GCTCGGAACAGCTGCTCATTGAGGAGTGTTACCCATACGATGTTCCAGATTACGCTTGAGAATTCTGCAG
ATATCCATCACACTGGCGGCCGCTCGAGCATGCATCTAGAGGGCCCTATTCTATAGTGTCACCTAAATGC
TAGAGCTCGCTGATCAGCCTCGACTGTGCCTTCTAGTTGCCAGCCATCTGTTGTTTGCCCCTCCCCCGTG
CCTTCCTTGACCCTGGAAGGTGCCACTCCCACTGTCCTTTCCTAATAAAATGAGGAAATTGCATCGCATT
GTCTGAGTAGGTGTCATTCTATTCTGGGGGGTGGGGTGGGGCAGGACAGCAAGGGGGAGGATTGGGAAGA
CAATAGCAGGCATGCTGGGGATGCGGTGGGCTCTATGGCTTCTGAGGCGGAAAGAACCAGCTGGGGCTCT
AGGGGGTATCCCC
[124 nt withheld, positions 1764-1887]
C
[91 nt withheld, positions 1889-1979]
A
[49 nt withheld, positions 1981-2029]
CCTTTGACGTTGGAGTCCACGTTCTTT
[37 nt withheld, positions 2057-2093]
ACCCTATCTCGGTCTATTCTTTTGATTTATAAGGGATTTTGCCGATTTCGGCCTATTGGTTAAAAAATGA
GCTGATTTAACAAAAATTTAACGCGAATTAATTCTGTGGAATGTGTGTCAGTTAGGGTGTGGAAAGTCCC
CAGGCTCCCCAGCAGGCAGAAGTATGCAAAGCATGCATCTCAATTAGTCAGCAACCAGGTGTGGAAAGTC
CCCAGGCTCCCCAGCAGGCAGAAGTATGCAAAGCATGCATCTCAATTAGTCAGCAACCATAGTCCCGCCC
CTAACTCCGCCCATCCCGCCCCTAACTCCGCCCAGTTCCGCCCATTCTCCGCCCCATGGCTGACTAATTT
TTTTTATTTATGCAGAGGCCGAGGCCGCCTCTGCCTCTGAGCTATTCCAGAAGTAGTGAGGAGGCTTTTT
TGGAGGCCTAGGCTTTTGCAAAAAGCTCCCGGGAGCTTGTATATCCATTTTCGGATCTGATCAAGAGACA
GGATGAGGATCGTTTCGCATGATTGAACAAGATGGATTGCACGCAGGTTCTCCGGCCGCTTGGGTGGAGA
GGCTATTCGGCTATGACTGGGCACAACAGACAATCGGCTGCTCTGATGCCGCCGTGTTCCGGCTGTCAGC
GCAGGGGCGCCCGGTTCTTTTTGTCAAGACCGACCTGTCCGGTGCCCTGAATGAACTGCAGGACGAGGCA
GCGCGGCTATCGTGGCTGGCCACGACGGGCGTTCCTTGCGCAGCTGTGCTCGACGTTGTCACTGAAGCGG
GAAGGGACTGGCTGCTATTGGGCGAAGTGCCGGGGCAGGATCTCCTGTCATCTCACCTTGCTCCTGCCGA
GAAAGTATCCATCATGGCTGATGCAATGCGGCGGCTGCATACGCTTGATCCGGCTACCTGCCCATTCGAC
CACCAAGCGAAACATCGCATCGAGCGAGCACGTACTCGGATGGAAGCCGGTCTTGTCGATCAGGATGATC
TGGACGAAGAGCATCAGGGGCTCGCGCCAGCCGAACTGTTCGCCAGGCTCAAGGCGCGCATGCCCGACGG
CGAGGATCTCGTCGTGACCCATGGCGATGCCTGCTTGCCGAATATCATGGTGGAAAATGGCCGCTTTTCT
GGATTCATCGACTGTGGCCGGCTGGGTGTGGCGGACCGCTATCAGGACATAGCGTTGGCTACCCGTGATA
TTGCTGAAGAGCTTGGCGGCGAATGGGCTGACCGCTTCCTCGTGCTTTACGGTATCGCCGCTCCCGATTC
GCAGCGCATCGCCTTCTATCGCCTTCTTGACGAGTTCTTCTGAGCGGGACTCTGGGGTTCGAAATGACCG
ACCAAGCGACGCCCAACCTGCCATCACGAGATTTCGATTCCACCGCCGCCTTCTATGAAAGGTTGGGCTT
CGGAATCGTTTTCCGGGACGCCGGCTGGATGATCCTCCAGCGCGGGGATCTCATGCTGGAGTTCTTCGCC
CACCCCAACTTGTTTATTGCAGCTTATAATGGTTACAAATAAAGCAATAGCATCACAAATTTCACAAATA
AAGCATTTTTTTCACTGCATTCTAGTTGTGGTTTGTCCAAACTCATCAATGTATCTTATCATGTCTGTAT
ACCGTCGACCTCTAGCTAGAGCTTGGCGTAATCATGGTCATAGCTGTTTCCTGTGTGAAATTGTTATCCG
CTCACAATTCCACACAACATACGAGCCGGAAGCATAAAGTGTAAAGCCTGGGGTGCCTAATGAGTGAGCT
AACTCACATTAATTGCGTTGCGCTCACTGCCCGCTTTCCAGTCGGGAAACCTGTCGTGCCAGCTGCATTA
ATGAATCGGCCAACGCGCGGGGAGAGGCGGTTTGCGTATTGGGCGCTCTTCCGCTTCCTCGCTCACTGAC
TCGCTGCGCTCGGTCGTTCGGCTGCGGCGAGCGGTATCAGCTCACTCAAAGGCGGTAATACGGTTATCCA
CAGAATCAGGGGATAACGCAGGAAAGAACATGTGAGCAAAAGGCCAGCAAAAGGCCAGGAACCGTAAAAA
GGCCGCGTTGCTGGCGTTTTTCCATAGGCTCCGCCCCCCTGACGAGCATCACAAAAATCGACGCTCAAGT
CAGAGGTGGCGAAACCCGACAGGACTATAAAGATACCAGGCGTTTCCCCCTGGAAGCTCCCTCGTGCGCT
CTCCTGTTCCGACCCTGCCGCTTACCGGATACCTGTCCGCCTTTCTCCCTTCGGGAAGCGTGGCGCTTTC
TCATAGCTCACGCTGTAGGTATCTCAGTTCGGTGTAGGTCGTTCGCTCCAAGCTGGGCTGTGTGCACGAA
CCCCCCGTTCAGCCCGACCGCTGCGCCTTATCCGGTAACTATCGTCTTGAGTCCAACCCGGTAAGACACG
ACTTATCGCCACTGGCAGCAGCCACTGGTAACAGGATTAGCAGAGCGAGGTATGTAGGCGGTGCTACAGA
GTTCTTGAAGTGGTGGCCTAACTACGGCTACACTAGAAGAACAGTATTTGGTATCTGCGCTCTGCTGAAG
CCAGTTACCTTCGGAAAAAGAGTTGGTAGCTCTTGATCCGGCAAACAAACCACCGCTGGTAGCGGTGGTT
TTTTTGTTTGCAAGCAGCAGATTACGCGCAGAAAAAAAGGATCTCAAGAAGATCCTTTGATCTTTTCTAC
GGGGTCTGACGCTCAGTGGAACGAAAACTCACGTTAAGGGATTTTGGTCATGAGATTATCAAAAAGGATC
TTCACCTAGATCCTTTTAAATTAAAAATGAAGTTTTAAATCAATCTAAAGTATATATGAGTAAACTTGGT
CTGACAGTTACCAATGCTTAATCAGTGAGGCACCTATCTCAGCGATCTGTCTATTTCGTTCATCCATAGT
TGCCTGACTCCCCGTCGTGTAGATAACTACGATACGGGAGGGCTTACCATCTGGCCCCAGTGCTGCAATG
ATACCGCGAGACCCACGCTCACCGGCTCCAGATTTATCAGCAATAAACCAGCCAGCCGGAAGGGCCGAGC
GCAGAAGTGGTCCTGCAACTTTATCCGCCTCCATCCAGTCTATTAATTGTTGCCGGGAAGCTAGAGTAAG
TAGTTCGCCAGTTAATAGTTTGCGCAACGTTGTTGCCATTGCTACAGGCATCGTGGTGTCACGCTCGTCG
TTTGGTATGGCTTCATTCAGCTCCGGTTCCCAACGATCAAGGCGAGTTACATGATCCCCCATGTTGTGCA
AAAAAGCGGTTAGCTCCTTCGGTCCTCCGATCGTTGTCAGAAGTAAGTTGGCCGCAGTGTTATCACTCAT
GGTTATGGCAGCACTGCATAATTCTCTTACTGTCATGCCATCCGTAAGATGCTTTTCTGTGACTGGTGAG
TACTCAACCAAGTCATTCTGAGAATAGTGTATGCGGCGACCGAGTTGCTCTTGCCCGGCGTCAATACGGG
ATAATACCGCGCCACATAGCAGAACTTTAAAAGTGCTCATCATTGGAAAACGTTCTTCGGGGCGAAAACT
CTCAAGGATCTTACCGCTGTTGAGATCCAGTTCGATGTAACCCACTCGTGCACCCAACTGATCTTCAGCA
TCTTTTACTTTCACCAGCGTTTCTGGGTGAGCAAAAACAGGAAGGCAAAATGCCGCAAAAAATGGAATAA
GGGCGACACGGAAATGTTGAATACTCATACTCTTCCTTTTTCAATATTATTGAAGCATTTATCAGGGTTA
TTGTCTCATGAGCGGATACATATTTGAATGTATTTAGAAAAATAAACAAATAGGGGTTCCGCGCACATTT
CCCCGAAAAGTGCCACCTGACGTCGACGGATCGGGAGATCTCCCGATCCCCTATGGTGCACTCTCAGTAC
AATCTGCTCTGATGCCGCATAGTTAAGCCAGTATCTGCTCCCTGCTTGTGTGTTGGAGGTCGCTGAGTAG
TGCGCGAGCAAAATTTAAGCTACAACAAGGCAAGGCTTGACCGACAATTGCATGAAGAATCTGCTTAGGG
TTAGGCGTTTTGCGCTGCTTCGCGATGTACGGGCCAGATATACGCGTT
